Addgene plasmid #125470: lentiSAMv2 C2CD4A/B-enh2-guide2
Purpose: CRISPR-mediated activation of human islet enhancer containing T2D-associated variant rs7163757 (C2CD4A/B GWAS locus)
Depositing lab: Jorge Ferrer. Depositing organization: Imperial College London. Publication: Human pancreatic islet three-dimensional chromatin architecture provides insights into the genetics of type 2 diabetes. Miguel-Escalada I, Bonas-Guarch S, Cebola I, Ponsa-Cobas J, Mendieta-Esteban J, Atla G, Javierre BM, Rolando DMY, Farabella I, Morgan CC, Garcia-Hurtado J, Beucher A, Moran I, Pasquali L, Ramos-Rodriguez M, Appel EVR, Linneberg A, Gjesing AP, Witte DR, Pedersen O, Grarup N, Ravassard P, Torrents D, Mercader JM, Piemonti L, Berney T, de Koning EJP, Kerr-Conte J, Pattou F, Fedko IO, Groop L, Prokopenko I, Hansen T, Marti-Renom MA, Fraser P, Ferrer J. Nat Genet. 2019 Jun 28. pii: 10.1038/s41588-019-0457-0. doi: 10.1038/s41588-019-0457-0. PubMed 31253982.
Backbone
  Vector backbone: lentiSAMv2
  Backbone manufacturer: Feng Zhang (Addgene #75112)
  Vector type: Mammalian Expression, Lentiviral, CRISPR
  Selectable markers: Blasticidin
Growth in bacteria
  Bacterial resistance: Ampicillin, 100 μg/mL
  Growth temperature: 37°C
  Growth strain: Stbl3
  Copy number: High Copy
Gene/Insert
  Gene/Insert name: dCas9-VP64-2A-BlastR
  gRNA/shRNA sequence: GAGACAAGTCTGTGTCAGT
  Species: H. sapiens (human)
  Promoter: EF1a core and U6
  Cloning method: Restriction Enzyme; 5′ cloning site Unknown (destroyed during cloning); 3′ cloning site Unknown (destroyed during cloning)
  Sequencing primers: 5′ GATCCGCCACCATGGATGC
Terms and licenses: Academic/Nonprofit Terms; Industry Terms: Not Available to Industry
How to cite: lentiSAMv2 C2CD4A/B-enh2-guide2 was a gift from Jorge Ferrer (Addgene plasmid # 125470 ; http://n2t.net/addgene:125470 ; RRID:Addgene_125470)
