[The description below was written by a language model from this plasmid's Addgene catalogue record and pLannotate feature annotations shown in this document.]
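Description:
lentiSAMv2 C2CD4A/B-enh2-guide2 is a 13.5 kb lentiviral CRISPR activation plasmid built on the lentiSAMv2 backbone. It carries a guide RNA directed at a human pancreatic islet enhancer in the C2CD4A/B GWAS locus, which contains the type 2 diabetes-associated variant rs7163757. It is propagated in E. coli through a high-copy ColE1/pUC-type origin with ampicillin selection, and the record specifies a recombination-deficient strain (Stbl3), as is usual for LTR-containing vectors. The backbone also carries an f1 origin and an SV40/EM7-driven bleomycin/Zeocin resistance cassette that lies outside the packaged region.

The transfer cassette is a CMV enhancer/promoter fused to a truncated HIV-1 5' LTR, followed by the Ψ packaging signal, RRE and cPPT/CTS, and it ends in a WPRE and a second truncated LTR. Within it are two expression units. A human U6 promoter drives the guide in an S. pyogenes scaffold modified with two MS2 stem loops, which can recruit MS2 coat protein-fused activator components supplied from a separate construct. The EF-1α core promoter drives a nucleoplasmin NLS-tagged, catalytically dead Cas9 (D10A/N863A). According to the catalogue entry, this is fused to the VP64 activation domain and linked through a 2A peptide to blasticidin S deaminase. The feature table does not annotate VP64 or the 2A element, but an unannotated gap between dCas9 and the BSD gene is consistent with them.

After packaging and transduction, blasticidin selects mammalian cells expressing dCas9-VP64 and the guide. This allows targeted activation of the enhancer to test its regulatory effect on nearby genes.
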