Features (pLannotate 1.2.2; 38 found; start..end, strand, type, name):
     18..36      +  misc_RNA       MS2 stem loop: stem loop that binds the bacteriophage MS2 coat protein
     47..83      +  misc_RNA       gRNA scaffold (fragment): guide RNA scaffold for the Streptococcus pyogenes CRISPR/Cas9 system
     88..106     +  misc_RNA       MS2 stem loop: stem loop that binds the bacteriophage MS2 coat protein
    117..136     +  misc_RNA       gRNA scaffold (fragment): guide RNA scaffold for the Streptococcus pyogenes CRISPR/Cas9 system
    149..167     +  CDS            small t antigen (fragment): SV40 (simian virus 40) small t antigen
    193..404     +  promoter       EF-1α core promoter: core promoter for human elongation factor EF-1α
    421..468     +  CDS            nucleoplasmin NLS: bipartite nuclear localization signal from nucleoplasmin
    468..4569    +  CDS            dCas9 (fragment): catalytically dead mutant of the Cas9 endonuclease from the Streptococcus pyogenes Type II CRISPR/Cas system RNA-guided DNA-binding protein that lacks endonuclease activity due to the D10A mutation in the RuvC catalytic domain and the N863A mutation in the HNH catalytic domain
   4894..5292    +  CDS            BSD: blasticidin S deaminase; Aspergillus terreus BSD; confers resistance to blasticidin
   5293..5314    +  misc_feature   MCS (fragment): pBluescript multiple cloning site
   5317..5905    +  misc_feature   WPRE: woodchuck hepatitis virus posttranscriptional regulatory element
   5842..6423    +  CDS            nef (fragment): NEF_HV1H2 - Experimental evidence at protein level: Swiss-Prot protein existence level 1. Extracellular Nef protein targets CD4(+) T-lymphocytes for apoptosis by interacting with CXCR4 surface receptors. From Human immunodeficiency virus type 1 group M subtype B (isolate HXB2) (HIV-1).
   6430..6610    +  LTR            5' LTR (truncated): truncated 5' long terminal repeat (LTR) from HIV-1
   6642..6866    +  polyA_signal   bGH poly(A) signal: bovine growth hormone polyadenylation signal
   6870..6891    +  promoter       SV40 promoter (fragment): SV40 enhancer and early promoter
   6912..7340    +  rep_origin     f1 ori (sequence partly withheld): f1 bacteriophage origin of replication; arrow indicates direction of (+) strand synthesis
   7354..7683    +  promoter       SV40 promoter: SV40 enhancer and early promoter
   7731..7778    +  promoter       EM7 promoter: synthetic bacterial promoter&nbsp
   7797..8171    +  CDS            BleoR: antibiotic-binding protein; Sh ble from Streptoalloteichus hindustanus; confers resistance to bleomycin, phleomycin, and Zeocin™
   8181..8306    +  CDS            ble (fragment): BLE_KLEPN - Experimental evidence at protein level: Swiss-Prot protein existence level 1. Binding protein with a strong affinity to the bleomycin family of antibiotics. Binds to CL990; an antimitotic-antibiotic compound. From Klebsiella pneumoniae.
   8301..8422    +  polyA_signal   SV40 poly(A) signal: SV40 polyadenylation signal
   8493..8515    -  protein_bind   lac operator (fragment): The lac repressor binds to the lac operator to inhibit transcription in E. coli. This inhibition can be relieved by adding lactose or isopropyl-β-D-thiogalactopyranoside (IPTG). lac repressor encoded by lacI
   8519..8549    -  promoter       lac promoter: promoter for the E. coli lac operon
   8564..8585    -  protein_bind   CAP binding site: CAP binding activates transcription in the presence of cAMP. E. coli catabolite activator protein
   8598..8690    -  CDS            lacI (fragment): lac repressor; lacI; The lac repressor binds to the lac operator to inhibit transcription in E. coli. This inhibition can be relieved by adding lactose or isopropyl-β-D-thiogalactopyranoside (IPTG).
   8873..9461    -  rep_origin     ori: high-copy-number ColE1/pMB1/pBR322/pUC origin of replication
   9632..10492   -  CDS            AmpR: β-lactamase; bla; confers resistance to ampicillin, carbenicillin, and related antibiotics
  10493..10597   -  promoter       AmpR promoter: bla
  10656..10708   -  misc_feature   bom (fragment): basis of mobility region from pBR322
  10863..11242   +  enhancer       CMV enhancer: human cytomegalovirus immediate early enhancer
  11243..11442   +  promoter       CMV promoter: human cytomegalovirus (CMV) immediate early promoter
  11460..11640   +  LTR            5' LTR (truncated): truncated 5' long terminal repeat (LTR) from HIV-1
  11687..11812   +  misc_feature   HIV-1 Ψ: packaging signal of human immunodeficiency virus type 1
  11796..12159   +  CDS            HIV-1 gag (fragment): gag protein from human immunodeficiency virus 1; gag
  12305..12538   +  misc_feature   RRE: The Rev response element (RRE) of HIV-1 allows for Rev-dependent mRNA export from the nucleus to the cytoplasm.
  12915..13015   +  CDS            Rev (fragment): human immunodeficiency virus 1 (HIV-1) Rev protein; rev; enhances nuclear export of unspliced and incompletely spliced viral mRNAs
  13065..13182   +  misc_feature   cPPT/CTS: central polypurine tract and central termination sequence of HIV-1
  13232..13472   +  promoter       U6 promoter: RNA polymerase III promoter for human U6 snRNA
>Addgene plasmid #125470 | lentiSAMv2 C2CD4A/B-enh2-guide2 | addgene full sequence | sequence record 251412 | Addgene NGS Result
GTTTTAGAGCTAGGCCAACATGAGGATCACCCATGTCTGCAGGGCCTAGCAAGTTAAAATAAGGCTAGTC
CGTTATCAACTTGGCCAACATGAGGATCACCCATGTCTGCAGGGCCAAGTGGCACCGAGTCGGTGCTTTT
TTTGGATCCTAGGTCTTGAAAGGAGTGGGAATTGGCTCCGGTGCCCGTCAGTGGGCAGAGCGCACATCGC
CCACAGTCCCCGAGAAGTTGGGGGGAGGGGTCGGCAATTGATCCGGTGCCTAGAGAAGGTGGCGCGGGGT
AAACTGGGAAAGTGATGTCGTGTACTGGCTCCGCCTTTTTCCCGAGGGTGGGGGAGAACCGTATATAAGT
GCAGTAGTCGCCGTGAACGTTCTTTTTCGCAACGGGTTTGCCGCCAGAACACAGGCGTACGGCCACCATG
AAAAGGCCGGCGGCCACGAAAAAGGCCGGCCAGGCAAAAAAGAAAAAGGACAAGAAGTACAGCATCGGCC
TGGCCATCGGCACCAACTCTGTGGGCTGGGCCGTGATCACCGACGAGTACAAGGTGCCCAGCAAGAAATT
CAAGGTGCTGGGCAACACCGACCGGCACAGCATCAAGAAGAACCTGATCGGAGCCCTGCTGTTCGACAGC
GGCGAAACAGCCGAGGCCACCCGGCTGAAGAGAACCGCCAGAAGAAGATACACCAGACGGAAGAACCGGA
TCTGCTATCTGCAAGAGATCTTCAGCAACGAGATGGCCAAGGTGGACGACAGCTTCTTCCACAGACTGGA
AGAGTCCTTCCTGGTGGAAGAGGATAAGAAGCACGAGCGGCACCCCATCTTCGGCAACATCGTGGACGAG
GTGGCCTACCACGAGAAGTACCCCACCATCTACCACCTGAGAAAGAAACTGGTGGACAGCACCGACAAGG
CCGACCTGCGGCTGATCTATCTGGCCCTGGCCCACATGATCAAGTTCCGGGGCCACTTCCTGATCGAGGG
CGACCTGAACCCCGACAACAGCGACGTGGACAAGCTGTTCATCCAGCTGGTGCAGACCTACAACCAGCTG
TTCGAGGAAAACCCCATCAACGCCAGCGGCGTGGACGCCAAGGCCATCCTGTCTGCCAGACTGAGCAAGA
GCAGACGGCTGGAAAATCTGATCGCCCAGCTGCCCGGCGAGAAGAAGAATGGCCTGTTCGGCAACCTGAT
TGCCCTGAGCCTGGGCCTGACCCCCAACTTCAAGAGCAACTTCGACCTGGCCGAGGATGCCAAACTGCAG
CTGAGCAAGGACACCTACGACGACGACCTGGACAACCTGCTGGCCCAGATCGGCGACCAGTACGCCGACC
TGTTTCTGGCCGCCAAGAACCTGTCCGACGCCATCCTGCTGAGCGACATCCTGAGAGTGAACACCGAGAT
CACCAAGGCCCCCCTGAGCGCCTCTATGATCAAGAGATACGACGAGCACCACCAGGACCTGACCCTGCTG
AAAGCTCTCGTGCGGCAGCAGCTGCCTGAGAAGTACAAAGAGATTTTCTTCGACCAGAGCAAGAACGGCT
ACGCCGGCTACATTGACGGCGGAGCCAGCCAGGAAGAGTTCTACAAGTTCATCAAGCCCATCCTGGAAAA
GATGGACGGCACCGAGGAACTGCTCGTGAAGCTGAACAGAGAGGACCTGCTGCGGAAGCAGCGGACCTTC
GACAACGGCAGCATCCCCCACCAGATCCACCTGGGAGAGCTGCACGCCATTCTGCGGCGGCAGGAAGATT
TTTACCCATTCCTGAAGGACAACCGGGAAAAGATCGAGAAGATCCTGACCTTCCGCATCCCCTACTACGT
GGGCCCTCTGGCCAGGGGAAACAGCAGATTCGCCTGGATGACCAGAAAGAGCGAGGAAACCATCACCCCC
TGGAACTTCGAGGAAGTGGTGGACAAGGGCGCTTCCGCCCAGAGCTTCATCGAGCGGATGACCAACTTCG
ATAAGAACCTGCCCAACGAGAAGGTGCTGCCCAAGCACAGCCTGCTGTACGAGTACTTCACCGTGTATAA
CGAGCTGACCAAAGTGAAATACGTGACCGAGGGAATGAGAAAGCCCGCCTTCCTGAGCGGCGAGCAGAAA
AAGGCCATCGTGGACCTGCTGTTCAAGACCAACCGGAAAGTGACCGTGAAGCAGCTGAAAGAGGACTACT
TCAAGAAAATCGAGTGCTTCGACTCCGTGGAAATCTCCGGCGTGGAAGATCGGTTCAACGCCTCCCTGGG
CACATACCACGATCTGCTGAAAATTATCAAGGACAAGGACTTCCTGGACAATGAGGAAAACGAGGACATT
CTGGAAGATATCGTGCTGACCCTGACACTGTTTGAGGACAGAGAGATGATCGAGGAACGGCTGAAAACCT
ATGCCCACCTGTTCGACGACAAAGTGATGAAGCAGCTGAAGCGGCGGAGATACACCGGCTGGGGCAGGCT
GAGCCGGAAGCTGATCAACGGCATCCGGGACAAGCAGTCCGGCAAGACAATCCTGGATTTCCTGAAGTCC
GACGGCTTCGCCAACAGAAACTTCATGCAGCTGATCCACGACGACAGCCTGACCTTTAAAGAGGACATCC
AGAAAGCCCAGGTGTCCGGCCAGGGCGATAGCCTGCACGAGCACATTGCCAATCTGGCCGGCAGCCCCGC
CATTAAGAAGGGCATCCTGCAGACAGTGAAGGTGGTGGACGAGCTCGTGAAAGTGATGGGCCGGCACAAG
CCCGAGAACATCGTGATCGAAATGGCCAGAGAGAACCAGACCACCCAGAAGGGACAGAAGAACAGCCGCG
AGAGAATGAAGCGGATCGAAGAGGGCATCAAAGAGCTGGGCAGCCAGATCCTGAAAGAACACCCCGTGGA
AAACACCCAGCTGCAGAACGAGAAGCTGTACCTGTACTACCTGCAGAATGGGCGGGATATGTACGTGGAC
CAGGAACTGGACATCAACCGGCTGTCCGACTACGATGTGGACCACATCGTGCCTCAGAGCTTTCTGAAGG
ACGACTCCATCGACAACAAGGTGCTGACCAGAAGCGACAAGGCCCGGGGCAAGAGCGACAACGTGCCCTC
CGAAGAGGTCGTGAAGAAGATGAAGAACTACTGGCGGCAGCTGCTGAACGCCAAGCTGATTACCCAGAGA
AAGTTCGACAATCTGACCAAGGCCGAGAGAGGCGGCCTGAGCGAACTGGATAAGGCCGGCTTCATCAAGA
GACAGCTGGTGGAAACCCGGCAGATCACAAAGCACGTGGCACAGATCCTGGACTCCCGGATGAACACTAA
GTACGACGAGAATGACAAGCTGATCCGGGAAGTGAAAGTGATCACCCTGAAGTCCAAGCTGGTGTCCGAT
TTCCGGAAGGATTTCCAGTTTTACAAAGTGCGCGAGATCAACAACTACCACCACGCCCACGACGCCTACC
TGAACGCCGTCGTGGGAACCGCCCTGATCAAAAAGTACCCTAAGCTGGAAAGCGAGTTCGTGTACGGCGA
CTACAAGGTGTACGACGTGCGGAAGATGATCGCCAAGAGCGAGCAGGAAATCGGCAAGGCTACCGCCAAG
TACTTCTTCTACAGCAACATCATGAACTTTTTCAAGACCGAGATTACCCTGGCCAACGGCGAGATCCGGA
AGCGGCCTCTGATCGAGACAAACGGCGAAACCGGGGAGATCGTGTGGGATAAGGGCCGGGATTTTGCCAC
CGTGCGGAAAGTGCTGAGCATGCCCCAAGTGAATATCGTGAAAAAGACCGAGGTGCAGACAGGCGGCTTC
AGCAAAGAGTCTATCCTGCCCAAGAGGAACAGCGATAAGCTGATCGCCAGAAAGAAGGACTGGGACCCTA
AGAAGTACGGCGGCTTCGACAGCCCCACCGTGGCCTATTCTGTGCTGGTGGTGGCCAAAGTGGAAAAGGG
CAAGTCCAAGAAACTGAAGAGTGTGAAAGAGCTGCTGGGGATCACCATCATGGAAAGAAGCAGCTTCGAG
AAGAATCCCATCGACTTTCTGGAAGCCAAGGGCTACAAAGAAGTGAAAAAGGACCTGATCATCAAGCTGC
CTAAGTACTCCCTGTTCGAGCTGGAAAACGGCCGGAAGAGAATGCTGGCCTCTGCCGGCGAACTGCAGAA
GGGAAACGAACTGGCCCTGCCCTCCAAATATGTGAACTTCCTGTACCTGGCCAGCCACTATGAGAAGCTG
AAGGGCTCCCCCGAGGATAATGAGCAGAAACAGCTGTTTGTGGAACAGCACAAGCACTACCTGGACGAGA
TCATCGAGCAGATCAGCGAGTTCTCCAAGAGAGTGATCCTGGCCGACGCTAATCTGGACAAAGTGCTGTC
CGCCTACAACAAGCACCGGGATAAGCCCATCAGAGAGCAGGCCGAGAATATCATCCACCTGTTTACCCTG
ACCAATCTGGGAGCCCCTGCCGCCTTCAAGTACTTTGACACCACCATCGACCGGAAGAGGTACACCAGCA
CCAAAGAGGTGCTGGACGCCACCCTGATCCACCAGAGCATCACCGGCCTGTACGAGACACGGATCGACCT
GTCTCAGCTGGGAGGCGACAGCGCTGGAGGAGGTGGAAGCGGAGGAGGAGGAAGCGGAGGAGGAGGTAGC
GGACCTAAGAAAAAGAGGAAGGTGGCGGCCGCTGGATCCGGACGGGCTGACGCATTGGACGATTTTGATC
TGGATATGCTGGGAAGTGACGCCCTCGATGATTTTGACCTTGACATGCTTGGTTCGGATGCCCTTGATGA
CTTTGACCTCGACATGCTCGGCAGTGACGCCCTTGATGATTTCGACCTGGACATGCTGATTAACTGTACA
GGCAGTGGAGAGGGCAGAGGAAGTCTGCTAACATGCGGTGACGTCGAGGAGAATCCTGGCCCAATGGCCA
AGCCTTTGTCTCAAGAAGAATCCACCCTCATTGAAAGAGCAACGGCTACAATCAACAGCATCCCCATCTC
TGAAGACTACAGCGTCGCCAGCGCAGCTCTCTCTAGCGACGGCCGCATCTTCACTGGTGTCAATGTATAT
CATTTTACTGGGGGACCTTGTGCAGAACTCGTGGTGCTGGGCACTGCTGCTGCTGCGGCAGCTGGCAACC
TGACTTGTATCGTCGCGATCGGAAATGAGAACAGGGGCATCTTGAGCCCCTGCGGACGGTGCCGACAGGT
GCTTCTCGATCTGCATCCTGGGATCAAAGCCATAGTGAAGGACAGTGATGGACAGCCGACGGCAGTTGGG
ATTCGTGAATTGCTGCCCTCTGGTTATGTGTGGGAGGGCTAAGAATTCGATATCAAGCTTATCGGTAATC
AACCTCTGGATTACAAAATTTGTGAAAGATTGACTGGTATTCTTAACTATGTTGCTCCTTTTACGCTATG
TGGATACGCTGCTTTAATGCCTTTGTATCATGCTATTGCTTCCCGTATGGCTTTCATTTTCTCCTCCTTG
TATAAATCCTGGTTGCTGTCTCTTTATGAGGAGTTGTGGCCCGTTGTCAGGCAACGTGGCGTGGTGTGCA
CTGTGTTTGCTGACGCAACCCCCACTGGTTGGGGCATTGCCACCACCTGTCAGCTCCTTTCCGGGACTTT
CGCTTTCCCCCTCCCTATTGCCACGGCGGAACTCATCGCCGCCTGCCTTGCCCGCTGCTGGACAGGGGCT
CGGCTGTTGGGCACTGACAATTCCGTGGTGTTGTCGGGGAAATCATCGTCCTTTCCTTGGCTGCTCGCCT
GTGTTGCCACCTGGATTCTGCGCGGGACGTCCTTCTGCTACGTCCCTTCGGCCCTCAATCCAGCGGACCT
TCCTTCCCGCGGCCTGCTGCCGGCTCTGCGGCCTCTTCCGCGTCTTCGCCTTCGCCCTCAGACGAGTCGG
ATCTCCCTTTGGGCCGCCTCCCCGCATCGATACCGTCGACCTCGAGACCTAGAAAAACATGGAGCAATCA
CAAGTAGCAATACAGCAGCTACCAATGCTGATTGTGCCTGGCTAGAAGCACAAGAGGAGGAGGAGGTGGG
TTTTCCAGTCACACCTCAGGTACCTTTAAGACCAATGACTTACAAGGCAGCTGTAGATCTTAGCCACTTT
TTAAAAGAAAAGGGGGGACTGGAAGGGCTAATTCACTCCCAACGAAGACAAGATATCCTTGATCTGTGGA
TCTACCACACACAAGGCTACTTCCCTGATTGGCAGAACTACACACCAGGGCCAGGGATCAGATATCCACT
GACCTTTGGATGGTGCTACAAGCTAGTACCAGTTGAGCAAGAGAAGGTAGAAGAAGCCAATGAAGGAGAG
AACACCCGCTTGTTACACCCTGTGAGCCTGCATGGGATGGATGACCCGGAGAGAGAAGTATTAGAGTGGA
GGTTTGACAGCCGCCTAGCATTTCATCACATGGCCCGAGAGCTGCATCCGGACTGTACTGGGTCTCTCTG
GTTAGACCAGATCTGAGCCTGGGAGCTCTCTGGCTAACTAGGGAACCCACTGCTTAAGCCTCAATAAAGC
TTGCCTTGAGTGCTTCAAGTAGTGTGTGCCCGTCTGTTGTGTGACTCTGGTAACTAGAGATCCCTCAGAC
CCTTTTAGTCAGTGTGGAAAATCTCTAGCAGGGCCCGTTTAAACCCGCTGATCAGCCTCGACTGTGCCTT
CTAGTTGCCAGCCATCTGTTGTTTGCCCCTCCCCCGTGCCTTCCTTGACCCTGGAAGGTGCCACTCCCAC
TGTCCTTTCCTAATAAAATGAGGAAATTGCATCGCATTGTCTGAGTAGGTGTCATTCTATTCTGGGGGGT
GGGGTGGGGCAGGACAGCAAGGGGGAGGATTGGGAAGACAATAGCAGGCATGCTGGGGATGCGGTGGGCT
CTATGGCTTCTGAGGCGGAAAGAACCAGCTGGGGCTCTAGGGGGTATCCCC
[124 nt withheld, positions 6912-7035]
C
[91 nt withheld, positions 7037-7127]
A
[49 nt withheld, positions 7129-7177]
CCTTTGACGTTGGAGTCCACGTTCTTT
[37 nt withheld, positions 7205-7241]
ACCCTATCTCGGTCTATTCTTTTGATTTATAAGGGATTTTGCCGATTTCGGCCTATTGGTTAAAAAATGA
GCTGATTTAACAAAAATTTAACGCGAATTAATTCTGTGGAATGTGTGTCAGTTAGGGTGTGGAAAGTCCC
CAGGCTCCCCAGCAGGCAGAAGTATGCAAAGCATGCATCTCAATTAGTCAGCAACCAGGTGTGGAAAGTC
CCCAGGCTCCCCAGCAGGCAGAAGTATGCAAAGCATGCATCTCAATTAGTCAGCAACCATAGTCCCGCCC
CTAACTCCGCCCATCCCGCCCCTAACTCCGCCCAGTTCCGCCCATTCTCCGCCCCATGGCTGACTAATTT
TTTTTATTTATGCAGAGGCCGAGGCCGCCTCTGCCTCTGAGCTATTCCAGAAGTAGTGAGGAGGCTTTTT
TGGAGGCCTAGGCTTTTGCAAAAAGCTCCCGGGAGCTTGTATATCCATTTTCGGATCTGATCAGCACGTG
TTGACAATTAATCATCGGCATAGTATATCGGCATAGTATAATACGACAAGGTGAGGAACTAAACCATGGC
CAAGTTGACCAGTGCCGTTCCGGTGCTCACCGCGCGCGACGTCGCCGGAGCGGTCGAGTTCTGGACCGAC
CGGCTCGGGTTCTCCCGGGACTTCGTGGAGGACGACTTCGCCGGTGTGGTCCGGGACGACGTGACCCTGT
TCATCAGCGCGGTCCAGGACCAGGTGGTGCCGGACAACACCCTGGCCTGGGTGTGGGTGCGCGGCCTGGA
CGAGCTGTACGCCGAGTGGTCGGAGGTCGTGTCCACGAACTTCCGGGACGCCTCCGGGCCGGCCATGACC
GAGATCGGCGAGCAGCCGTGGGGGCGGGAGTTCGCCCTGCGCGACCCGGCCGGCAACTGCGTGCACTTCG
TGGCCGAGGAGCAGGACTGACACGTGCTACGAGATTTCGATTCCACCGCCGCCTTCTATGAAAGGTTGGG
CTTCGGAATCGTTTTCCGGGACGCCGGCTGGATGATCCTCCAGCGCGGGGATCTCATGCTGGAGTTCTTC
GCCCACCCCAACTTGTTTATTGCAGCTTATAATGGTTACAAATAAAGCAATAGCATCACAAATTTCACAA
ATAAAGCATTTTTTTCACTGCATTCTAGTTGTGGTTTGTCCAAACTCATCAATGTATCTTATCATGTCTG
TATACCGTCGACCTCTAGCTAGAGCTTGGCGTAATCATGGTCATAGCTGTTTCCTGTGTGAAATTGTTAT
CCGCTCACAATTCCACACAACATACGAGCCGGAAGCATAAAGTGTAAAGCCTGGGGTGCCTAATGAGTGA
GCTAACTCACATTAATTGCGTTGCGCTCACTGCCCGCTTTCCAGTCGGGAAACCTGTCGTGCCAGCTGCA
TTAATGAATCGGCCAACGCGCGGGGAGAGGCGGTTTGCGTATTGGGCGCTCTTCCGCTTCCTCGCTCACT
GACTCGCTGCGCTCGGTCGTTCGGCTGCGGCGAGCGGTATCAGCTCACTCAAAGGCGGTAATACGGTTAT
CCACAGAATCAGGGGATAACGCAGGAAAGAACATGTGAGCAAAAGGCCAGCAAAAGGCCAGGAACCGTAA
AAAGGCCGCGTTGCTGGCGTTTTTCCATAGGCTCCGCCCCCCTGACGAGCATCACAAAAATCGACGCTCA
AGTCAGAGGTGGCGAAACCCGACAGGACTATAAAGATACCAGGCGTTTCCCCCTGGAAGCTCCCTCGTGC
GCTCTCCTGTTCCGACCCTGCCGCTTACCGGATACCTGTCCGCCTTTCTCCCTTCGGGAAGCGTGGCGCT
TTCTCATAGCTCACGCTGTAGGTATCTCAGTTCGGTGTAGGTCGTTCGCTCCAAGCTGGGCTGTGTGCAC
GAACCCCCCGTTCAGCCCGACCGCTGCGCCTTATCCGGTAACTATCGTCTTGAGTCCAACCCGGTAAGAC
ACGACTTATCGCCACTGGCAGCAGCCACTGGTAACAGGATTAGCAGAGCGAGGTATGTAGGCGGTGCTAC
AGAGTTCTTGAAGTGGTGGCCTAACTACGGCTACACTAGAAGAACAGTATTTGGTATCTGCGCTCTGCTG
AAGCCAGTTACCTTCGGAAAAAGAGTTGGTAGCTCTTGATCCGGCAAACAAACCACCGCTGGTAGCGGTG
GTTTTTTTGTTTGCAAGCAGCAGATTACGCGCAGAAAAAAAGGATCTCAAGAAGATCCTTTGATCTTTTC
TACGGGGTCTGACGCTCAGTGGAACGAAAACTCACGTTAAGGGATTTTGGTCATGAGATTATCAAAAAGG
ATCTTCACCTAGATCCTTTTAAATTAAAAATGAAGTTTTAAATCAATCTAAAGTATATATGAGTAAACTT
GGTCTGACAGTTACCAATGCTTAATCAGTGAGGCACCTATCTCAGCGATCTGTCTATTTCGTTCATCCAT
AGTTGCCTGACTCCCCGTCGTGTAGATAACTACGATACGGGAGGGCTTACCATCTGGCCCCAGTGCTGCA
ATGATACCGCGAGACCCACGCTCACCGGCTCCAGATTTATCAGCAATAAACCAGCCAGCCGGAAGGGCCG
AGCGCAGAAGTGGTCCTGCAACTTTATCCGCCTCCATCCAGTCTATTAATTGTTGCCGGGAAGCTAGAGT
AAGTAGTTCGCCAGTTAATAGTTTGCGCAACGTTGTTGCCATTGCTACAGGCATCGTGGTGTCACGCTCG
TCGTTTGGTATGGCTTCATTCAGCTCCGGTTCCCAACGATCAAGGCGAGTTACATGATCCCCCATGTTGT
GCAAAAAAGCGGTTAGCTCCTTCGGTCCTCCGATCGTTGTCAGAAGTAAGTTGGCCGCAGTGTTATCACT
CATGGTTATGGCAGCACTGCATAATTCTCTTACTGTCATGCCATCCGTAAGATGCTTTTCTGTGACTGGT
GAGTACTCAACCAAGTCATTCTGAGAATAGTGTATGCGGCGACCGAGTTGCTCTTGCCCGGCGTCAATAC
GGGATAATACCGCGCCACATAGCAGAACTTTAAAAGTGCTCATCATTGGAAAACGTTCTTCGGGGCGAAA
ACTCTCAAGGATCTTACCGCTGTTGAGATCCAGTTCGATGTAACCCACTCGTGCACCCAACTGATCTTCA
GCATCTTTTACTTTCACCAGCGTTTCTGGGTGAGCAAAAACAGGAAGGCAAAATGCCGCAAAAAAGGGAA
TAAGGGCGACACGGAAATGTTGAATACTCATACTCTTCCTTTTTCAATATTATTGAAGCATTTATCAGGG
TTATTGTCTCATGAGCGGATACATATTTGAATGTATTTAGAAAAATAAACAAATAGGGGTTCCGCGCACA
TTTCCCCGAAAAGTGCCACCTGACGTCGACGGATCGGGAGATCTCCCGATCCCCTATGGTGCACTCTCAG
TACAATCTGCTCTGATGCCGCATAGTTAAGCCAGTATCTGCTCCCTGCTTGTGTGTTGGAGGTCGCTGAG
TAGTGCGCGAGCAAAATTTAAGCTACAACAAGGCAAGGCTTGACCGACAATTGCATGAAGAATCTGCTTA
GGGTTAGGCGTTTTGCGCTGCTTCGCGATGTACGGGCCAGATATACGCGTTGACATTGATTATTGACTAG
TTATTAATAGTAATCAATTACGGGGTCATTAGTTCATAGCCCATATATGGAGTTCCGCGTTACATAACTT
ACGGTAAATGGCCCGCCTGGCTGACCGCCCAACGACCCCCGCCCATTGACGTCAATAATGACGTATGTTC
CCATAGTAACGCCAATAGGGACTTTCCATTGACGTCAATGGGTGGAGTATTTACGGTAAACTGCCCACTT
GGCAGTACATCAAGTGTATCATATGCCAAGTACGCCCCCTATTGACGTCAATGACGGTAAATGGCCCGCC
TGGCATTATGCCCAGTACATGACCTTATGGGACTTTCCTACTTGGCAGTACATCTACGTATTAGTCATCG
CTATTACCATGGTGATGCGGTTTTGGCAGTACATCAATGGGCGTGGATAGCGGTTTGACTCACGGGGATT
TCCAAGTCTCCACCCCATTGACGTCAATGGGAGTTTGTTTTGGCACCAAAATCAACGGGACTTTCCAAAA
TGTCGTAACAACTCCGCCCCATTGACGCAAATGGGCGGTAGGCGTGTACGGTGGGAGGTCTATATAAGCA
GCGCGTTTTGCCTGTACTGGGTCTCTCTGGTTAGACCAGATCTGAGCCTGGGAGCTCTCTGGCTAACTAG
GGAACCCACTGCTTAAGCCTCAATAAAGCTTGCCTTGAGTGCTTCAAGTAGTGTGTGCCCGTCTGTTGTG
TGACTCTGGTAACTAGAGATCCCTCAGACCCTTTTAGTCAGTGTGGAAAATCTCTAGCAGTGGCGCCCGA
ACAGGGACTTGAAAGCGAAAGGGAAACCAGAGGAGCTCTCTCGACGCAGGACTCGGCTTGCTGAAGCGCG
CACGGCAAGAGGCGAGGGGCGGCGACTGGTGAGTACGCCAAAAATTTTGACTAGCGGAGGCTAGAAGGAG
AGAGATGGGTGCGAGAGCGTCAGTATTAAGCGGGGGAGAATTAGATCGCGATGGGAAAAAATTCGGTTAA
GGCCAGGGGGAAAGAAAAAATATAAATTAAAACATATAGTATGGGCAAGCAGGGAGCTAGAACGATTCGC
AGTTAATCCTGGCCTGTTAGAAACATCAGAAGGCTGTAGACAAATACTGGGACAGCTACAACCATCCCTT
CAGACAGGATCAGAAGAACTTAGATCATTATATAATACAGTAGCAACCCTCTATTGTGTGCATCAAAGGA
TAGAGATAAAAGACACCAAGGAAGCTTTAGACAAGATAGAGGAAGAGCAAAACAAAAGTAAGACCACCGC
ACAGCAAGCGGCCGCTGATCTTCAGACCTGGAGGAGGAGATATGAGGGACAATTGGAGAAGTGAATTATA
TAAATATAAAGTAGTAAAAATTGAACCATTAGGAGTAGCACCCACCAAGGCAAAGAGAAGAGTGGTGCAG
AGAGAAAAAAGAGCAGTGGGAATAGGAGCTTTGTTCCTTGGGTTCTTGGGAGCAGCAGGAAGCACTATGG
GCGCAGCGTCAATGACGCTGACGGTACAGGCCAGACAATTATTGTCTGGTATAGTGCAGCAGCAGAACAA
TTTGCTGAGGGCTATTGAGGCGCAACAGCATCTGTTGCAACTCACAGTCTGGGGCATCAAGCAGCTCCAG
GCAAGAATCCTGGCTGTGGAAAGATACCTAAAGGATCAACAGCTCCTGGGGATTTGGGGTTGCTCTGGAA
AACTCATTTGCACCACTGCTGTGCCTTGGAATGCTAGTTGGAGTAATAAATCTCTGGAACAGATTTGGAA
TCACACGACCTGGATGGAGTGGGACAGAGAAATTAACAATTACACAAGCTTAATACACTCCTTAATTGAA
GAATCGCAAAACCAGCAAGAAAAGAATGAACAAGAATTATTGGAATTAGATAAATGGGCAAGTTTGTGGA
ATTGGTTTAACATAACAAATTGGCTGTGGTATATAAAATTATTCATAATGATAGTAGGAGGCTTGGTAGG
TTTAAGAATAGTTTTTGCTGTACTTTCTATAGTGAATAGAGTTAGGCAGGGATATTCACCATTATCGTTT
CAGACCCACCTCCCAACCCCGAGGGGACCCGACAGGCCCGAAGGAATAGAAGAAGAAGGTGGAGAGAGAG
ACAGAGACAGATCCATTCGATTAGTGAACGGATCGGCACTGCGTGCGCCAATTCTGCAGACAAATGGCAG
TATTCATCCACAATTTTAAAAGAAAAGGGGGGATTGGGGGGTACAGTGCAGGGGAAAGAATAGTAGACAT
AATAGCAACAGACATACAAACTAAAGAATTACAAAAACAAATTACAAAAATTCAAAATTTTCGGGTTTAT
TACAGGGACAGCAGAGATCCAGTTTGGTTAATTAGCTAGCGAGGGCCTATTTCCCATGATTCCTTCATAT
TTGCATATACGATACAAGGCTGTTAGAGAGATAATTGGAATTAATTTGACTGTAAACACAAAGATATTAG
TACAAAATACGTGACGTAGAAAGTAATAATTTCTTGGGTAGTTTGCAGTTTTAAAATTATGTTTTAAAAT
GGACTATCATATGCTTACCGTAACTTGAAAGTATTTCGATTTCTTGGCTTTATATATCTTGTGGAAAGGA
CGAAACACCGGAGACAAGTCTGTGTCAGT
