>Addgene plasmid #125470 | lentiSAMv2 C2CD4A/B-enh2-guide2 | depositor partial sequence | sequence record 240118 | Guide RNA, MS2 stem loops
NNNNNTTTTAAAATTATNTTTTAAAATGGACTATCATATGCTTACCGTAACTTGAAAGTATTTCGATTTC
TTGGCTTTATATATCTTGTGGAAAGGACGAAACACCGGAGACAAGTCTGTGTCAGTGTTTTAGAGCTAGG
CCAACATGAGGATCACCCATGTCTGCAGGGCCTAGCAAGTTAAAATAAGGCTAGTCCGTTATCAACTTGG
CCAACATGAGGATCACCCATGTCTGCAGGGCCAAGTGGCACCGAGTCGGTGCTTTTTTTGGATCCTAGGT
CTTGAAAGGAGTGGGAATTGGCTCCGGTGCCCGTCAGTGGGCAGAGCGCACATCGCCCACAGTCCCCGAG
AAGTTGGGGGGAGGGGTCGGCAATTGATCCGGTGCCTAGAGAAGGTGGCGCGGGGTAAACTGGGAAAGTG
ATGTCGTGTACTGGCTCCGCCTTTTTCCCGAGGGTGGGGGAGAACCGTATATAAGTGCAGTAGTCGCCGT
GAACGTTCTTTTTCGCAACGGGTTTGCCGCCAGAACACAGGCGTACGGCCACCATGAAAAGGCCGGCGGC
CACGAAAAAGGCCGGCCAGGCAAAAAAGAAAAAGGACAAGAAGTACAGCATCGGCCTGGCCATCGGCACC
AACTCTGTGGGCTGGGCCGTGATCACCGACGAGTACAAGGTGCCCAGCAAGAAATTCAAGGTGCTGGGCA
ACACCGACCGGCACAGCATCAAGAAGAACCTGATCGGAGCCCTGCTGTTCGACAGCGGCGAAACAGCCGA
GGCCACCCGGCTGAAGAGAACCGCCAGAAGAAGATACACCAGACGGAAGAACCGGATCTGCTATCTGCAA
GAGATCTTCAGCAACGAGATGGCCAAGGTGGACGACAGCTTCTTCCACAGACTGGAAGAGTCCTTCCTGG
TGGAAGAGGATAAGAAGCACGAGCGGCACCCCATCTTCGGCAACGTCGTGGACGAGGTGGCCTACCACAG
AAGTACCCCACCATCTACCACCTGAGAAAGAAACTGGTGGACAGCACCGACAAGGCCGACCTGCGGCTGA
TCTATCTGGCCCTGGCCCACATGATCAAGTTCCGGGGCCACTTCCTGATCGAGGGCGACCTGAACCCCGA
CAACAGCGACGTGGACAAGCTGTTCATCCAGCTGGTGCAGACCTACAACCAGCTGTTCAAGGAAAACCCN
TTCAACNCCGCGGNNTGGAAGCCAAGGCCATCCTGTCTGCCAAACTGGACAAAAACAGACGGCTGGAAAA
TCTGATCTCCCACCTGCCCGGNCAAAAAAAAAATGGCCTGTTCCGGAACCAGNTTGCCCGAAACCGGGGC
CTGACCCCAATTTNNNAAAAANTTTTCAACTGGGCCAGAANATCNCAAATGGCCTTGAAAAAGGGACCCC
CCAAAAGAAAACTGGGAAACCTGGNGTCCCAAATTNGAAAATAACCCAACATGTTNTTNGCCNCAAAACT
TGCCCAAACCCTCCTTTGGAAACCCTTCAAAGTAAAGCTAATTACAAANCCCCCCCTAGCCCCTTTTTTA
AATAAAAAGCCCNCCCCTTTAACCTTCTTGANATTTCCGGGGGGCCTTTCTCAAAAAAAAAAAATTTTTN
CNAAANGAAATTCCCGTATTTTGGGGGCCCCACAAATTAAATTTTCCCCCCTGTAT
